>Addgene plasmid #79994 | pEB3-miRFP703 | addgene partial sequence | sequence record 153305 | CMV-F 5'-CGCAAATGGGCGGTAGGCGTG-3'
CTGGTTTAGTGAACCGTCAGATCCGCTAGCGCTACCGGACTCAGATCTCGAGCTCAAGCTTCGAATTCTG
CAGTCGACTGCCACCATGGCCGTCAATGTGTACTCCACATCTGTGACCAGTGAAAATCTGAGTCGCCATG
ATATGCTTGCATGGGTCAACGACTCCCTGCACCTCAACTATACCAAGATAGAACAGCTTTGTTCAGGGGC
AGCCTACTGCCAGTTCATGGACATGCTCTTCCCCGGCTGTGTGCACTTGAGGAAAGTGAAGTTCCAGGCC
AAACTAGAGCATGAATACATCCACAACTTCAAGGTGCTGCAAGCAGCTTTCAAGAAGATGGGTGTTGACA
AAATCATTCCTGTAGAGAAATTAGTGAAAGGAAAATTCCAAGATAATTTTGAGTTTATTCAGTGGTTTAA
GAAATTCTTTGACGCAAACTATGATGGAAAGGATTACAACCCTCTGCTGGCGCGGCAGGGCCAGGACGTA
GCGCCACCTCCTAACCCAGGTGATCAGATCTTCAACAAATCCAAGAAACTCATTGGCACAGCAGTTCCAC
AGAGGACGTCCCCCACAGGCCCAAAAAACATGCAGACCTCTGGCCGGCTGAGCAATGTGGCCCCCCCCTG
CATTCTCCGGAAGAATCCTCCATCAGCCCGAAATGGCGGCCATGAGACTGATGCCCAAATTCTTGAACTC
AACCAACAGCTGGTGGACTTGAAGCTGACAGTGGATGGGCTGGAGAAGGAACGTGACTTCTACTTCAGCA
AACTTCGTGACATCGAGCTCATCTGC
