>Addgene plasmid #79994 | pEB3-miRFP703 | addgene partial sequence | sequence record 153306 | SV40pA-R 5'-GAAATTTGTGATGCTATTGC-3'
ATAACAAGTTAACAACAACAATTGCATTCATTTTATGTTTCAGGTTCAGGGGGAGGTGTGGGAGGTTTTT
TAAAGCAAGTAAAACCTCTACAAATGTGGTATGGCTGATTATGATCTAGAGTCGCGGCCGCTTAGCTCTC
AAGCGCGGTGATCCGCGTCGCGATCCTTTCGGCGAGCCGTTTGCAGATCGCCCGCAGCTCGAAACGGATG
AAGCGCGGCAGATAATGGTGACAGACAACCAGGCCCCACAGCTTGCCGCCGACCACCAGCGACACCGCCA
GGGTGGCGCGCACGCCCATGTCCTTCAGGAACTGCAGATGGATCGGCGACATCGAGCGCAGGAAGCAGCC
CGACATGTCGAGATCGCGCCCGGTCAGCGGCGACAGCCGCGGCTCCAGCGGCACCGGCTGATAGGTGACG
TCGACCAGCACGCGGACGCGCTGCCGCACGTACAGCTGCCGCGCCATCTGCGGGACCAGCGACGACGGAT
AGCGGTTGCCGAAATAGGATTCGAGCCCAGGCACATGGCACTCGGAGAATACCAGGCCGTGGCCTTGCTC
ATCGAAACGATACACCATCACCCGGTCGTAGCCGGTGCACTGCTGAAACAGCAGCACGGTGTCATCGCAC
AGCGCGCGCAGTGAACCCGCCGTGCGGATCCGCTCCAGCGCCGGCGCCAGCGTGCCTGACAGATCGATCG
ACGGGCCGGCACGTTCGAGTTCGATGATCAGCCCGCCTTCCGGAGGCCGATGCATCAGACCGCAGTACTC
CGTAGAGGGATTGCCGATCCGGCAGCGCACCGCGACCGGCATGCCTTCGGCGGTGGGATCGAGATGCGGC
AGGATCTTGATCA
