[The description below was written by a language model from this plasmid's Addgene catalogue record.]
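Description:
pEB3-miRFP703 is a mammalian expression plasmid built on the Clontech pN1 backbone, with a total size of about 5.8 kb (a roughly 4.0 kb backbone plus a 1.8 kb insert). It is maintained in E. coli as a high-copy plasmid under kanamycin selection, and it carries a neomycin resistance marker so that transfected mammalian cells can be selected with G418. No feature table accompanies the record, so the origin of replication and other backbone elements are not listed explicitly. The use of an SV40 polyA reverse sequencing primer suggests that an SV40 polyadenylation signal lies downstream of the insert.

The payload is human EB3 (gene MAPRE3), a microtubule-associated protein, expressed from the CMV promoter, which gives strong constitutive transcription in most mammalian cell lines. EB3 is fused at its C terminus to miRFP703, a monomeric near-infrared fluorescent protein. This matches the N1-type vector layout, in which the gene of interest sits upstream of the fluorescent tag. The stated 1.8 kb insert size appears to cover the EB3 coding sequence together with the miRFP703 tag, although the record does not break this down, and the cloning method is listed as unknown.

The construct is intended for labeling EB3 in live or fixed mammalian cells with a near-infrared tag. Because miRFP703 is monomeric, it is suited to use as a fusion partner, and its far-red spectral range leaves the visible channels free for other fluorescent proteins in multicolour imaging.
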