Addgene plasmid #79994: pEB3-miRFP703
Purpose: EB3 (microtubule-associated protein) labeling with near-infrared fluorescent protein miRFP703
Depositing lab: Vladislav Verkhusha. Depositing organization: Albert Einstein College of Medicine. Publication: Bright monomeric near-infrared fluorescent proteins as tags and biosensors for multiscale imaging. Shcherbakova DM, Baloban M, Emelyanov AV, Brenowitz M, Guo P, Verkhusha VV. Nat Commun. 2016 Aug 19;7:12405. doi: 10.1038/ncomms12405. PubMed 27539380.
Backbone
  Vector backbone: pN1
  Backbone manufacturer: Clontech
  Backbone size w/o insert (bp): 3985
  Total vector size (bp): 5797
  Vector type: Mammalian Expression
  Selectable markers: Neomycin (select with G418)
Growth in bacteria
  Bacterial resistance: Kanamycin, 50 μg/mL
  Growth temperature: 37°C
  Growth strain: DH5alpha
  Copy number: High Copy
Gene/Insert
  Gene/Insert name: EB3 (alt name: NM_012326.2)
  Species: H. sapiens (human)
  Insert size (bp): 1812
  GenBank ID: NM_012326.2
  Entrez Gene: MAPRE3 (a.k.a. EB3, EBF3, EBF3-S, RP3)
  Promoter: CMV
  Tag / fusion protein: miRFP703 (C terminal on insert)
  Cloning method: Unknown
  Sequencing primers: 5′ CMV-F; 3′ SV40pA-R
Terms and licenses: Academic/Nonprofit Terms; Industry Terms: Not Available to Industry
How to cite: pEB3-miRFP703 was a gift from Vladislav Verkhusha (Addgene plasmid # 79994 ; http://n2t.net/addgene:79994 ; RRID:Addgene_79994)
