LOCUS       Exported 5797 bp ds-DNA circular SYN 12-MAY-2021
DEFINITION  EB3 (microtubule-associated protein) labeling with near-infrared
            fluorescent protein miRFP703.
ACCESSION   .
VERSION     .
KEYWORDS    pEB3-miRFP703
SOURCE      synthetic DNA construct
  ORGANISM  synthetic DNA construct
REFERENCE   1 (bases 1 to 5797)
  AUTHORS   Shcherbakova DM, Baloban M, Emelyanov AV, Brenowitz M, Guo P,
            Verkhusha VV
  TITLE     Bright monomeric near-infrared fluorescent proteins as tags and
            biosensors for multiscale imaging.
  JOURNAL   Nat Commun. 2016 Aug 19;7:12405. doi: 10.1038/ncomms12405.
  PUBMED    27539380
REFERENCE   2 (bases 1 to 5797)
  AUTHORS   .
  TITLE     Direct Submission
  JOURNAL   Exported May 12, 2021 from SnapGene Server 1.1.58
            http://www.snapgene.com
FEATURES             Location/Qualifiers
     source          1..5797
                     /organism="synthetic DNA construct"
                     /mol_type="other DNA"
     CDS             1..948
                     /codon_start=1
                     /product="bright monomeric near-infrared fluorescent
                     protein engineered from a bacterial phytochrome, with an
                     emission maximum of 703 nm (Shcherbakova et al., 2016)"
                     /label=miRFP703
                     /label=ORF
     frame           1
                     /translation="MVAGHASGSPAFGTASHSNCEHEEIHLAGSIQPHGALLVVSEHDH
                     RVIQASANAAEFLNLGSVLGVPLAEIDGDLLIKILPHLDPTAEGMPVAVRCRIGNPSTE
                     YCGLMHRPPEGGLIIELERAGPSIDLSGTLAPALERIRTAGSLRALCDDTVLLFQQCTG
                     YDRVMVYRFDEQGHGLVFSECHVPGLESYFGNRYPSSLVPQMARQLYVRQRVRVLVDVT
                     YQPVPLEPRLSPLTGRDLDMSGCFLRSMSPIHLQFLKDMGVRATLAVSLVVGGKLWGLV
                     VCHHYLPRFIRFELRAICKRLAERIATRITALES"
     polyA_signal    1070..1191
                     /label=SV40 poly(A) signal
                     /note="SV40 polyadenylation signal"
     primer_bind     complement(1107..1126)
                     /label=SV40pA-R
                     /note="SV40 polyA, reverse primer"
     primer_bind     1161..1180
                     /label=EBV-rev
                     /note="SV40 polyA terminator, reverse primer"
     rep_origin      complement(1198..1653)
                     /direction=LEFT
                     /label=f1 ori
                     /note="f1 bacteriophage origin of replication; arrow
                     indicates direction of (+) strand synthesis"
     primer_bind     complement(1335..1356)
                     /label=F1ori-F
                     /note="F1 origin, forward primer"
     primer_bind     1547..1566
                     /label=F1ori-R
                     /note="F1 origin, reverse primer"
     promoter        1680..1784
                     /gene="bla"
                     /label=AmpR promoter
     promoter        1786..2143
                     /label=SV40 promoter
                     /note="SV40 enhancer and early promoter"
     primer_bind     complement(1809..1829)
                     /label=pBABE 3'
                     /note="SV40 enhancer, reverse primer for pBABE vectors"
     rep_origin      1994..2129
                     /label=SV40 ori
                     /note="SV40 origin of replication"
     primer_bind     2056..2075
                     /label=SV40pro-F
                     /note="SV40 promoter/origin, forward primer"
     CDS             2178..2972
                     /codon_start=1
                     /gene="aph(3')-II (or nptII)"
                     /product="aminoglycoside phosphotransferase from Tn5"
                     /label=NeoR/KanR
                     /note="confers resistance to neomycin, kanamycin, and G418
                     (Geneticin(R))"
                     /translation="MIEQDGLHAGSPAAWVERLFGYDWAQQTIGCSDAAVFRLSAQGRP
                     VLFVKTDLSGALNELQDEAARLSWLATTGVPCAAVLDVVTEAGRDWLLLGEVPGQDLLS
                     SHLAPAEKVSIMADAMRRLHTLDPATCPFDHQAKHRIERARTRMEAGLVDQDDLDEEHQ
                     GLAPAELFARLKASMPDGEDLVVTHGDACLPNIMVENGRFSGFIDCGRLGVADRYQDIA
                     LATRDIAEELGGEWADRFLVLYGIAAPDSQRIAFYRLLDEFF"
     primer_bind     complement(2232..2251)
                     /label=Neo-R
                     /note="Neomycin resistance gene, reverse primer"
     primer_bind     2842..2861
                     /label=Neo-F
                     /note="Neomycin resistance gene, forward primer"
     primer_bind     complement(3160..3179)
                     /label=TK-pA-R
                     /note="Thymidine kinase polyA, reverse primer"
     polyA_signal    3204..3251
                     /label=HSV TK poly(A) signal
                     /note="herpes simplex virus thymidine kinase
                     polyadenylation signal (Cole and Stacy, 1985)"
     rep_origin      3580..4168
                     /direction=RIGHT
                     /label=ori
                     /note="high-copy-number ColE1/pMB1/pBR322/pUC origin of
                     replication"
     primer_bind     4069..4088
                     /label=pBR322ori-F
                     /note="pBR322 origin, forward primer"
     enhancer        4343..4646
                     /label=CMV enhancer
                     /note="human cytomegalovirus immediate early enhancer"
     promoter        4647..4850
                     /label=CMV promoter
                     /note="human cytomegalovirus (CMV) immediate early
                     promoter"
     primer_bind     4801..4821
                     /label=CMV-F
                     /note="Human CMV immediate early promoter, forward primer"
     regulatory      4928..4937
                     /regulatory_class="other"
                     /note="vertebrate consensus sequence for strong initiation
                     of translation (Kozak, 1987)"
     regulatory      5792..4
                     /regulatory_class="other"
                     /note="vertebrate consensus sequence for strong initiation
                     of translation (Kozak, 1987)"
ORIGIN
        1 atggtagcag gtcatgcctc tggcagcccc gcattcggga ccgcctctca ttcgaattgc
       61 gaacatgaag agatccacct cgccggctcg atccagccgc atggcgcgct tctggtcgtc
      121 agcgaacatg atcatcgcgt catccaggcc agcgccaacg ccgcggaatt tctgaatctc
      181 ggaagcgtac tcggcgttcc gctcgccgag atcgacggcg atctgttgat caagatcctg
      241 ccgcatctcg atcccaccgc cgaaggcatg ccggtcgcgg tgcgctgccg gatcggcaat
      301 ccctctacgg agtactgcgg tctgatgcat cggcctccgg aaggcgggct gatcatcgaa
      361 ctcgaacgtg ccggcccgtc gatcgatctg tcaggcacgc tggcgccggc gctggagcgg
      421 atccgcacgg cgggttcact gcgcgcgctg tgcgatgaca ccgtgctgct gtttcagcag
      481 tgcaccggct acgaccgggt gatggtgtat cgtttcgatg agcaaggcca cggcctggta
      541 ttctccgagt gccatgtgcc tgggctcgaa tcctatttcg gcaaccgcta tccgtcgtcg
      601 ctggtcccgc agatggcgcg gcagctgtac gtgcggcagc gcgtccgcgt gctggtcgac
      661 gtcacctatc agccggtgcc gctggagccg cggctgtcgc cgctgaccgg gcgcgatctc
      721 gacatgtcgg gctgcttcct gcgctcgatg tcgccgatcc atctgcagtt cctgaaggac
      781 atgggcgtgc gcgccaccct ggcggtgtcg ctggtggtcg gcggcaagct gtggggcctg
      841 gttgtctgtc accattatct gccgcgcttc atccgtttcg agctgcgggc gatctgcaaa
      901 cggctcgccg aaaggatcgc gacgcggatc accgcgcttg agagctaagc ggccgcgact
      961 ctagatcata atcagccata ccacatttgt agaggtttta cttgctttaa aaaacctccc
     1021 acacctcccc ctgaacctga aacataaaat gaatgcaatt gttgttgtta acttgtttat
     1081 tgcagcttat aatggttaca aataaagcaa tagcatcaca aatttcacaa ataaagcatt
     1141 tttttcactg cattctagtt gtggtttgtc caaactcatc aatgtatctt aaggcgtaaa
     1201 ttgtaagcgt taatattttg ttaaaattcg cgttaaattt ttgttaaatc agctcatttt
     1261 ttaaccaata ggccgaaatc ggcaaaatcc cttataaatc aaaagaatag accgagatag
     1321 ggttgagtgt tgttccagtt tggaacaaga gtccactatt aaagaacgtg gactccaacg
     1381 tcaaaggnnn nnnnnnnnnn nnnnnnnnnn nnnnnnnnnn nnnnnnnnnn nnnnnntnnn
     1441 nnnnnnnnnn nnnnnnnnnn nnnnnnnnnn nnnnnnnnnn nnnnnnnnnn nnnnnnnnnn
     1501 nnnnnnnnnn nnnnnnnnnn nnnnnnnngn nnnnnnnnnn nnnnnnnnnn nnnnnnnnnn
     1561 nnnnnnnnnn nnnnnnnnnn nnnnnnnnnn nnnnnnnnnn nnnnnnnnnn nnnnnnnnnn
     1621 nnnnnnnnnn nnnnnnnnnn nnnnnnnnnn nnncaggtgg cacttttcgg ggaaatgtgc
     1681 gcggaacccc tatttgttta tttttctaaa tacattcaaa tatgtatccg ctcatgagac
     1741 aataaccctg ataaatgctt caataatatt gaaaaaggaa gagtcctgag gcggaaagaa
     1801 ccagctgtgg aatgtgtgtc agttagggtg tggaaagtcc ccaggctccc cagcaggcag
     1861 aagtatgcaa agcatgcatc tcaattagtc agcaaccagg tgtggaaagt ccccaggctc
     1921 cccagcaggc agaagtatgc aaagcatgca tctcaattag tcagcaacca tagtcccgcc
     1981 cctaactccg cccatcccgc ccctaactcc gcccagttcc gcccattctc cgccccatgg
     2041 ctgactaatt ttttttattt atgcagaggc cgaggccgcc tcggcctctg agctattcca
     2101 gaagtagtga ggaggctttt ttggaggcct aggcttttgc aaagatcgat caagagacag
     2161 gatgaggatc gtttcgcatg attgaacaag atggattgca cgcaggttct ccggccgctt
     2221 gggtggagag gctattcggc tatgactggg cacaacagac aatcggctgc tctgatgccg
     2281 ccgtgttccg gctgtcagcg caggggcgcc cggttctttt tgtcaagacc gacctgtccg
     2341 gtgccctgaa tgaactgcaa gacgaggcag cgcggctatc gtggctggcc acgacgggcg
     2401 ttccttgcgc agctgtgctc gacgttgtca ctgaagcggg aagggactgg ctgctattgg
     2461 gcgaagtgcc ggggcaggat ctcctgtcat ctcaccttgc tcctgccgag aaagtatcca
     2521 tcatggctga tgcaatgcgg cggctgcata cgcttgatcc ggctacctgc ccattcgacc
     2581 accaagcgaa acatcgcatc gagcgagcac gtactcggat ggaagccggt cttgtcgatc
     2641 aggatgatct ggacgaagag catcaggggc tcgcgccagc cgaactgttc gccaggctca
     2701 aggcgagcat gcccgacggc gaggatctcg tcgtgaccca tggcgatgcc tgcttgccga
     2761 atatcatggt ggaaaatggc cgcttttctg gattcatcga ctgtggccgg ctgggtgtgg
     2821 cggaccgcta tcaggacata gcgttggcta cccgtgatat tgctgaagag cttggcggcg
     2881 aatgggctga ccgcttcctc gtgctttacg gtatcgccgc tcccgattcg cagcgcatcg
     2941 ccttctatcg ccttcttgac gagttcttct gagcgggact ctggggttcg aaatgaccga
     3001 ccaagcgacg cccaacctgc catcacgaga tttcgattcc accgccgcct tctatgaaag
     3061 gttgggcttc ggaatcgttt tccgggacgc cggctggatg atcctccagc gcggggatct
     3121 catgctggag ttcttcgccc accctagggg gaggctaact gaaacacgga aggagacaat
     3181 accggaagga acccgcgcta tgacggcaat aaaaagacag aataaaacgc acggtgttgg
     3241 gtcgtttgtt cataaacgcg gggttcggtc ccagggctgg cactctgtcg ataccccacc
     3301 gagaccccat tggggccaat acgcccgcgt ttcttccttt tccccacccc accccccaag
     3361 ttcgggtgaa ggcccagggc tcgcagccaa cgtcggggcg gcaggccctg ccatagcctc
     3421 aggttactca tatatacttt agattgattt aaaacttcat ttttaattta aaaggatcta
     3481 ggtgaagatc ctttttgata atctcatgac caaaatccct taacgtgagt tttcgttcca
     3541 ctgagcgtca gaccccgtag aaaagatcaa aggatcttct tgagatcctt tttttctgcg
     3601 cgtaatctgc tgcttgcaaa caaaaaaacc accgctacca gcggtggttt gtttgccgga
     3661 tcaagagcta ccaactcttt ttccgaaggt aactggcttc agcagagcgc agataccaaa
     3721 tactgtcctt ctagtgtagc cgtagttagg ccaccacttc aagaactctg tagcaccgcc
     3781 tacatacctc gctctgctaa tcctgttacc agtggctgct gccagtggcg ataagtcgtg
     3841 tcttaccggg ttggactcaa gacgatagtt accggataag gcgcagcggt cgggctgaac
     3901 ggggggttcg tgcacacagc ccagcttgga gcgaacgacc tacaccgaac tgagatacct
     3961 acagcgtgag ctatgagaaa gcgccacgct tcccgaaggg agaaaggcgg acaggtatcc
     4021 ggtaagcggc agggtcggaa caggagagcg cacgagggag cttccagggg gaaacgcctg
     4081 gtatctttat agtcctgtcg ggtttcgcca cctctgactt gagcgtcgat ttttgtgatg
     4141 ctcgtcaggg gggcggagcc tatggaaaaa cgccagcaac gcggcctttt tacggttcct
     4201 ggccttttgc tggccttttg ctcacatgtt ctttcctgcg ttatcccctg attctgtgga
     4261 taaccgtatt accgccatgc attagttatt aatagtaatc aattacgggg tcattagttc
     4321 atagcccata tatggagttc cgcgttacat aacttacggt aaatggcccg cctggctgac
     4381 cgcccaacga cccccgccca ttgacgtcaa taatgacgta tgttcccata gtaacgccaa
     4441 tagggacttt ccattgacgt caatgggtgg agtatttacg gtaaactgcc cacttggcag
     4501 tacatcaagt gtatcatatg ccaagtacgc cccctattga cgtcaatgac ggtaaatggc
     4561 ccgcctggca ttatgcccag tacatgacct tatgggactt tcctacttgg cagtacatct
     4621 acgtattagt catcgctatt accatggtga tgcggttttg gcagtacatc aatgggcgtg
     4681 gatagcggtt tgactcacgg ggatttccaa gtctccaccc cattgacgtc aatgggagtt
     4741 tgttttggca ccaaaatcaa cgggactttc caaaatgtcg taacaactcc gccccattga
     4801 cgcaaatggg cggtaggcgt gtacggtggg aggtctatat aagcagagct ggtttagtga
     4861 accgtcagat ccgctagcgc taccggactc agatctcgag ctcaagcttc gaattctgca
     4921 gtcgactgcc accatggccg tcaatgtgta ctccacatct gtgaccagtg aaaatctgag
     4981 tcgccatgat atgcttgcat gggtcaacga ctccctgcac ctcaactata ccaagataga
     5041 acagctttgt tcaggggcag cctactgcca gttcatggac atgctcttcc ccggctgtgt
     5101 gcacttgagg aaagtgaagt tccaggccaa actagagcat gaatacatcc acaacttcaa
     5161 ggtgctgcaa gcagctttca agaagatggg tgttgacaaa atcattcctg tagagaaatt
     5221 agtgaaagga aaattccaag ataattttga gtttattcag tggtttaaga aattctttga
     5281 cgcaaactat gatggaaagg attacaaccc tctgctggcg cggcagggcc aggacgtagc
     5341 gccacctcct aacccaggtg atcagatctt caacaaatcc aagaaactca ttggcacagc
     5401 agttccacag aggacgtccc ccacaggccc aaaaaacatg cagacctctg gccggctgag
     5461 caatgtggcc cccccctgca ttctccggaa gaatcctcca tcagcccgaa atggcggcca
     5521 tgagactgat gcccaaattc ttgaactcaa ccaacagctg gtggacttga agctgacagt
     5581 ggatgggctg gagaaggaac gtgacttcta cttcagcaaa cttcgtgaca tcgagctcat
     5641 ctgccaggag catgaaagtg aaaacagccc tgttatctca ggcatcattg gcatcctcta
     5701 tgccacagag gaaggattcg caccccctga ggacgatgag attgaagagc atcaacaaga
     5761 agaccaggac gagtacctgg atccaccggt cgccacc
//
